>Addgene plasmid #237271 | p0AmpBC-Nluc | addgene full sequence | sequence record 472740 | Addgene NGS Result
AGAGACCGAGCGGTATCAGCTCACTCAAAGGCGGTAATACGGTTATCCACAGAATCAGGGGATAACGCAG
GAAAGAACATGTGAGCAAAAGGCCAGCAAAAGGCCAGGAACCGTAAAAAGGCCGCGTTGCTGGCGTTTTT
CCATAGGCTCCGCCCCCCTGACGAGCATCACAAAAATCGACGCTCAAGTCAGAGGTGGCGAAACCCGACA
GGACTATAAAGATACCAGGCGTTTCCCCCTGGAAGCTCCCTCGTGCGCTCTCCTGTTCCGACCCTGCCGC
TTACCGGATACCTGTCCGCCTTTCTCCCTTCGGGAAGCGTGGCGCTTTCTCATAGCTCACGCTGTAGGTA
TCTCAGTTCGGTGTAGGTCGTTCGCTCCAAGCTGGGCTGTGTGCACGAACCCCCCGTTCAGCCCGACCGC
TGCGCCTTATCCGGTAACTATCGTCTTGAGCCCAACCCGGTAAGACACGACTTATCGCCACTGGCAGCAG
CCACTGGTAACAGGATTAGCAGAGCGAGGTATGTAGGCGGTGCTACAGAGTTCTTGAAGTGGTGGCCTAA
CTACGGCTACACTAGAAGAACAGTATTTGGTATCTGCGCTCTGCTGAAGCCAGTTACCTTCGGAAAAAGA
GTTGGTAGCTCTTGATCCGGCAAACAAACCACCGCTGGTAGCGGTGGTTTTTTTGTTTGCAAGCAGCAGA
TTACGCGCAGAAAAAAAGGATCTCAAGAAGATCCTTTGATCTTTTCTACGGGGTCTGACGCTCAGTGGAA
CGAAAACTCACGTTAAGGGATTTTGGTCATGAGATTATCAAAAAGGATCTTCACCTAGATCCTTTTAAAT
TAAAAATGAAGTTTTAAATCAATCTAAAGTATATATGAGTAAACTTGGTCTGACAGTTACCAATGCTTAA
TCAGTGAGGCACCTATCTCAGCGATCTGTCTATTTCGTTCATCCATAGTTGCCTGGCTCCCCGTCGTGTA
GATAACTACGATACGGGAGGGCTTACCATCTGGCCCCAGTGCTGCAATGATACCGCGAGAGCCACGCTCA
CCGGCTCCAGATTTATCAGCAATAAACCAGCCAGCCGGAAGGGCCGAGCGCAGAAGTGGTCCTGCAACTT
TATCCGCCTCCATCCAGTCTATTAATTGTTGCCGGGAAGCTAGAGTAAGTAGTTCGCCAGTTAATAGTTT
GCGCAACGTTGTTGCCATTGCTACAGGCATCGTGGTGTCACGCTCGTCGTTTGGTATGGCTTCATTCAGC
TCCGGTTCCCAACGATCAAGGCGAGTTACATGATCCCCCATGTTGTGCAAAAAAGCGGTTAGCTCCTTCG
GTCCTCCGATCGTTGTCAGAAGTAAGTTGGCCGCAGTGTTATCACTCATGGTTATGGCAGCACTGCATAA
TTCTCTTACTGTCATGCCATCCGTAAGATGCTTTTCTGTGACTGGTGAGTACTCAACCAAGTCATTCTGA
GAATAGTGTATGCGGCGACCGAGTTGCTCTTGCCCGGCGTCAATACGGGATAATACCGCGCCACATAGCA
GAACTTTAAAAGTGCTCATCATTGGAAAACGTTCTTCGGGGCGAAAACTCTCAAGGATCTTACCGCTGTT
GAGATCCAGTTCGATGTAACCCACTCGTGCACCCAACTGATCTTCAGCATCTTTTACTTTCACCAGCGTT
TCTGGGTGAGCAAAAACAGGAAGGCAAAATGCCGCAAAAAAGGGAATAAGGGCGACACGGAAATGTTGAA
TACTCATACTCTTCCTTTTTCAATATTATTGAAGCATTTATCAGGGTTATTGTCTCATGAGCGGATACAT
ATTTGAATGTATTTAGAAAAATAAACAAATAGGGGTTCCGCGCACATTTCCCCGAAAAGTGCCACCTGAC
GTCTAAGAAACCATTATTATCATGACATTAACCTATAAAAATAGGCGTATCACGAGGCCCTTTCGTCTCG
CGCGTTTCGGTGATGACGGTGAAAACCTCTGACACATGCAGCTCCCGGAGACGGTCACAGCTTGTCTGTA
AGCGGATGCCGGGAGCAGACAAGCCCGTCAGGGCGCGTCAGCGGGTGTTGGCGGGTGTCGGGGCTGGCTT
AACTATGCGGCATCAGAGCAGATTGTACTGGGTCTCAAATGGTTTTCACCCTCGAAGATTTTGTGGGGGA
CTGGAGACAGACCGCTGGATACAACCTCGATCAGGTTCTTGAACAGGGAGGCGTCTCCAGTCTTTTCCAG
AATCTTGGCGTGTCTGTCACCCCCATTCAACGAATCGTCCTCTCGGGAGAGAACGGGCTCAAGATCGATA
TCCACGTCATCATTCCTTACGAGGGATTGAGTGGAGATCAGATGGGACAAATTGAAAAGATTTTCAAGGT
CGTTTATCCTGTTGACGACCACCACTTTAAAGTCATCCTGCATTATGGCACTCTCGTTATTGACGGAGTT
ACACCGAACATGATCGATTATTTTGGTAGGCCTTATGAGGGTATTGCTGTATTCGACGGAAAGAAAATTA
CCGTCACTGGTACTCTCTGGAATGGTAACAAAATTATCGACGAGCGACTTATTAACCCGGACGGTTCATT
GCTGTTTCGGGTCACTATCAATGGAGTCACTGGTTGGCGGCTCTGTGAGAGGATCCTCGCCTAAA
Features (pLannotate 1.2.2; 6 found; start..end, strand, type, name):
    138..726     -  rep_origin     ori: high-copy-number ColE1/pMB1/pBR322/pUC origin of replication
    897..1757    -  CDS            AmpR: β-lactamase; bla; confers resistance to ampicillin, carbenicillin, and related antibiotics
   1758..1862    -  promoter       AmpR promoter: bla
   1957..1992    +  CDS            rop (fragment): Rop protein, which maintains plasmids at low copy number; rop
   2094..2130    +  misc_feature   bom (fragment): basis of mobility region from pBR322
   2133..2651    +  CDS            LUCI_OPLGR (fragment): Experimental evidence at protein level: Swiss-Prot protein existence level 1. Catalytic subunit of oplophorus-luciferin 2-monooxygenase. Oxidoreductase that converts coelenterazine (the oplophorus luciferin) to coelenteramide under emission of blue light with a maximum at 454 nm. Is also active with bisdeoxycoelenterazine. From Oplophorus gracilirostris (Luminous shrimp).
