[The description below was written by a language model from this plasmid's Addgene catalogue record and pLannotate feature annotations shown in this document.]
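Description:
p0AmpBC-Nluc is a small (about 2.7 kb) bacterial part plasmid from a Golden Gate-based synthetic biology toolkit, built on the p0AmpBC backbone and carrying a NanoLuc (Nluc) luciferase coding sequence codon-optimized for the carotenoid-producing red yeast Xanthophyllomyces dendrorhous. It is maintained in E. coli through a high-copy ColE1/pUC-type origin of replication and is selected with ampicillin via the β-lactamase gene (AmpR) driven by its native bla promoter. Short remnants of the pBR322 rop and bom regions are also annotated. These are only fragments, consistent with backbone ancestry rather than functional copy-number control or mobilization.

The payload is a roughly 520 bp open reading frame that the annotation matches to the catalytic subunit of the Oplophorus gracilirostris (luminous shrimp) luciferase, the protein from which NanoLuc was engineered. So although the catalogue lists X. dendrorhous as the species, this reflects the codon-optimization target rather than the gene's origin. The enzyme oxidizes coelenterazine-type substrates with emission of blue light, giving a compact, sensitive luminescent reporter.

No yeast promoter, terminator, selectable marker or integration sequences are annotated around the coding sequence. This suggests that the plasmid serves as a storage vector for the bare coding part rather than as an expression construct. The record does not describe the Golden Gate enzyme sites or overhangs. The intended use, as far as the record supports, is to supply the Nluc coding sequence for Golden Gate assembly into reporter cassettes for X. dendrorhous, for example to measure gene expression or characterize regulatory parts in this non-conventional yeast.
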