Addgene plasmid #237271: p0AmpBC-Nluc
Purpose: Carries the codon-optimized X. dendrorhous NLuc gene
Depositing lab: Eric Young. Depositing organization: Worcester Polytechnic Institute. Publication: Omics-driven onboarding of the carotenoid producing red yeast Xanthophyllomyces dendrorhous CBS 6938. Tobin EE, Collins JH, Marsan CB, Nadeau GT, Mori K, Lipzen A, Mondo S, Grigoriev IV, Young EM. Appl Microbiol Biotechnol. 2024 Dec 28;108(1):547. doi: 10.1007/s00253-024-13379-w. PubMed 39731599.
Backbone
  Vector backbone: p0AmpBC
  Vector type: Synthetic Biology
Growth in bacteria
  Bacterial resistance: Ampicillin, 100 μg/mL
  Growth temperature: 37°C
  Growth strain: DH5alpha
  Copy number: High Copy
Gene/Insert
  Gene/Insert name: Nluc
  Species: Xanthophyllomyces dendrorhous
  Cloning method: Golden Gate
Terms and licenses: Academic/Nonprofit Terms; Industry Terms: Not Available to Industry
How to cite: p0AmpBC-Nluc was a gift from Eric Young (Addgene plasmid # 237271 ; http://n2t.net/addgene:237271 ; RRID:Addgene_237271)
